Addgene plasmid #125228: pAAV-NanoLuc-15aa linker-βarrestin2-HA-GS linker-TEVp
Purpose: Expresses SPARK2 NanoLuc-βarrestin2-TEVp in mammalian cells
Depositing lab: Alice Ting. Depositing organization: Stanford University. Publication: Luciferase-LOV BRET enables versatile and specific transcriptional readout of cellular protein-protein interactions. Kim CK, Cho KF, Kim MW, Ting AY. eLife. 2019 Apr 3;8. pii: 43826. doi: 10.7554/eLife.43826. PubMed 30942168.
Backbone
  Vector backbone: pAAV
  Vector type: Mammalian Expression, AAV
Growth in bacteria
  Bacterial resistance: Ampicillin, 100 μg/mL
  Growth temperature: 37°C
  Growth strain: NEB Stable
  Copy number: Unknown
Gene/Insert
  Gene/Insert name: NanoLuc-15aa linker-βarrestin2-HA-GS linker-TEVp
  Species: Synthetic
  Promoter: CMV
  Tag / fusion protein: HA
  Cloning method: Gibson Cloning
  Sequencing primers: 5′ CMV-F; 3′ polyA-R
Terms and licenses: Academic/Nonprofit Terms; Industry Terms: Not Available to Industry
How to cite: pAAV-NanoLuc-15aa linker-βarrestin2-HA-GS linker-TEVp was a gift from Alice Ting (Addgene plasmid # 125228 ; http://n2t.net/addgene:125228 ; RRID:Addgene_125228)
