[The description below was written by a language model from this plasmid's Addgene catalogue record and the feature table of its GenBank file.]
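Description:
pAAV-NanoLuc-15aa linker-βarrestin2-HA-GS linker-TEVp is an AAV transfer plasmid of about 6.3 kb that also serves as a mammalian expression vector. It carries the protease component of the SPARK2 system, a transcriptional readout of protein-protein interactions based on luciferase-to-LOV domain BRET. The expression cassette lies between two AAV2 inverted terminal repeats, which allow it to be packaged into recombinant AAV particles when helper functions are supplied in trans. The rest of the backbone contains a high-copy ColE1/pUC-type origin, an f1 phage origin and the bla gene for ampicillin selection in E. coli. The recorded growth strain is a recombination-deficient one, as is usual for maintaining ITR-containing plasmids.

Expression is driven by the human CMV immediate-early enhancer and promoter, followed by a T7 promoter site and a Kozak consensus, and is terminated by the bovine growth hormone polyadenylation signal. The single synthetic open reading frame encodes human codon-optimised NanoLuc luciferase, a 15-residue linker, β-arrestin2 (labelled as rat in the depositor's map, with two silent base changes noted), an HA epitope (annotated as two tandem copies in one of the two maps), a glycine-serine linker and TEV protease. Depositor labels on the protease segments refer to an S219V TEV sequence, though the record does not spell out the exact variant or any truncation.

In the SPARK2 design, β-arrestin2 recruitment to an activated partner protein brings both NanoLuc and the protease close to that partner. NanoLuc can then substitute for external light in activating a LOV domain, and the protease can cleave a nearby site. Those partner components are on other constructs and are not described in this record. The HA tag allows detection of the fusion.
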