LOCUS       Exported 6329 bp ds-DNA circular SYN 12-MAY-2021
DEFINITION  Expresses SPARK2 NanoLuc-beta-arrestin2-TEVp in mammalian cells.
ACCESSION   .
VERSION     .
KEYWORDS    pAAV-NanoLuc-15aa linker-beta-arrestin2-HA-GS linker-TEVp
SOURCE      synthetic DNA construct
  ORGANISM  synthetic DNA construct
REFERENCE   1 (bases 1 to 6329)
  TITLE     Luciferase-LOV BRET enables versatile and specific transcriptional
            readout of cellular protein-protein interactions
  JOURNAL   Unpublished
REFERENCE   2 (bases 1 to 6329)
  AUTHORS   .
  TITLE     Direct Submission
  JOURNAL   Exported May 12, 2021 from SnapGene Server 1.1.58
            http://www.snapgene.com
FEATURES             Location/Qualifiers
     source          1..6329
                     /organism="synthetic DNA construct"
                     /mol_type="other DNA"
     repeat_region   6..135
                     /label=AAV2 ITR (alternate)
                     /note="Functional equivalent of wild-type AAV2 ITR"
     enhancer        206..509
                     /label=CMV enhancer
                     /note="human cytomegalovirus immediate early enhancer"
     promoter        510..713
                     /label=CMV promoter
                     /note="human cytomegalovirus (CMV) immediate early
                     promoter"
     primer_bind     664..684
                     /label=CMV-F
                     /note="Human CMV immediate early promoter, forward primer"
     primer_bind     758..777
                     /label=T7
                     /note="T7 promoter, forward primer"
     promoter        758..776
                     /label=T7 promoter
                     /note="promoter for bacteriophage T7 RNA polymerase"
     regulatory      790..799
                     /regulatory_class="other"
                     /note="vertebrate consensus sequence for strong initiation
                     of translation (Kozak, 1987)"
     CDS             796..1308
                     /codon_start=1
                     /product="NanoLuc(R) luciferase"
                     /label=Nluc
                     /note="human codon-optimized"
                     /translation="MVFTLEDFVGDWRQTAGYNLDQVLEQGGVSSLFQNLGVSVTPIQR
                     IVLSGENGLKIDIHVIIPYEGLSGDQMGQIEKIFKVVYPVDDHHFKVILHYGTLVIDGV
                     TPNMIDYFGRPYEGIAVFDGKKITVTGTLWNGNKIIDERLINPDGSLLFRVTINGVTGW
                     RLCERILA"
     CDS             2581..2607
                     /codon_start=1
                     /product="HA (human influenza hemagglutinin) epitope tag"
                     /label=HA
                     /translation="YPYDVPDYA"
     CDS             2608..2634
                     /codon_start=1
                     /product="HA (human influenza hemagglutinin) epitope tag"
                     /label=HA
                     /translation="YPYDVPDYA"
     primer_bind     complement(3355..3372)
                     /label=BGH-rev
                     /note="Bovine growth hormone terminator, reverse primer.
                     Also called BGH reverse"
     polyA_signal    3361..3568
                     /label=bGH poly(A) signal
                     /note="bovine growth hormone polyadenylation signal"
     repeat_region   3597..3737
                     /label=AAV2 ITR
                     /note="inverted terminal repeat of adeno-associated virus
                     serotype 2"
     repeat_region   3597..3726
                     /label=AAV2 ITR
     rep_origin      3812..4267
                     /direction=RIGHT
                     /label=f1 ori
                     /note="f1 bacteriophage origin of replication; arrow
                     indicates direction of (+) strand synthesis"
     primer_bind     complement(3899..3918)
                     /label=F1ori-R
                     /note="F1 origin, reverse primer"
     primer_bind     4109..4130
                     /label=F1ori-F
                     /note="F1 origin, forward primer"
     primer_bind     complement(4284..4303)
                     /label=pRS-marker
                     /note="pRS vectors, use to sequence yeast selectable
                     marker"
     primer_bind     4403..4425
                     /label=pGEX 3'
                     /note="pGEX vectors, reverse primer"
     primer_bind     complement(4463..4481)
                     /label=pBRforEco
                     /note="pBR322 vectors, upsteam of EcoRI site, forward
                     primer"
     promoter        4549..4653
                     /gene="bla"
                     /label=AmpR promoter
     CDS             4654..5514
                     /codon_start=1
                     /gene="bla"
                     /product="beta-lactamase"
                     /label=AmpR
                     /note="confers resistance to ampicillin, carbenicillin, and
                     related antibiotics"
                     /translation="MSIQHFRVALIPFFAAFCLPVFAHPETLVKVKDAEDQLGARVGYI
                     ELDLNSGKILESFRPEERFPMMSTFKVLLCGAVLSRIDAGQEQLGRRIHYSQNDLVEYS
                     PVTEKHLTDGMTVRELCSAAITMSDNTAANLLLTTIGGPKELTAFLHNMGDHVTRLDRW
                     EPELNEAIPNDERDTTMPVAMATTLRKLLTGELLTLASRQQLIDWMEADKVAGPLLRSA
                     LPAGWFIADKSGAGERGSRGIIAALGPDGKPSRIVVIYTTGSQATMDERNRQIAEIGAS
                     LIKHW"
     primer_bind     complement(4872..4891)
                     /label=Amp-R
                     /note="Ampicillin resistance gene, reverse primer"
     rep_origin      5685..6273
                     /direction=RIGHT
                     /label=ori
                     /note="high-copy-number ColE1/pMB1/pBR322/pUC origin of
                     replication"
     primer_bind     6174..6193
                     /label=pBR322ori-F
                     /note="pBR322 origin, forward primer"
ORIGIN
        1 catgtcctgc aggcagctgc gcgctcgctc gctcactgag gccgcccggg cgtcgggcga
       61 cctttggtcg cccggcctca gtgagcgagc gagcgcgcag agagggagtg gccaactcca
      121 tcactagggg ttcctgcggc cgcacgcgtt gtacatagta atcaattacg gggtcattag
      181 ttcatagccc atatatggag ttccgcgtta cataacttac ggtaaatggc ccgcctggct
      241 gaccgcccaa cgacccccgc ccattgacgt caataatgac gtatgttccc atagtaacgc
      301 caatagggac tttccattga cgtcaatggg tggagtattt acggtaaact gcccacttgg
      361 cagtacatca agtgtatcat atgccaagta cgccccctat tgacgtcaat gacggtaaat
      421 ggcccgcctg gcattatgcc cagtacatga ccttatggga ctttcctact tggcagtaca
      481 tctacgtatt agtcatcgct attaccatgg tgatgcggtt ttggcagtac atcaatgggc
      541 gtggatagcg gtttgactca cggggatttc caagtctcca ccccattgac gtcaatggga
      601 gtttgttttg gcaccaaaat caacgggact ttccaaaatg tcgtaacaac tccgccccat
      661 tgacgcaaat gggcggtagg cgtgtacggt gggaggtcta tataagcaga gctctctggc
      721 taactagaga acccactgct tactggctta tcgaaattaa tacgactcac tatagggaga
      781 cccaagcttg ccaccatggt cttcacactc gaagatttcg ttggggactg gcgacagaca
      841 gccggctaca acctggacca agtccttgaa cagggaggtg tgtccagttt gtttcagaat
      901 ctcggggtgt ccgtaactcc gatccaaagg attgtcctga gcggtgaaaa tgggctgaag
      961 atcgacatcc atgtcatcat cccgtatgaa ggtctgagcg gcgaccaaat gggccagatc
     1021 gaaaaaattt ttaaggtggt gtaccctgtg gatgatcatc actttaaggt gatcctgcac
     1081 tatggcacac tggtaatcga cggggttacg ccgaacatga tcgactattt cggacggccg
     1141 tatgaaggca tcgccgtgtt cgacggcaaa aagatcactg taacagggac cctgtggaac
     1201 ggcaacaaaa ttatcgacga gcgcctgatc aaccccgacg gctccctgct gttccgagta
     1261 accatcaacg gagtgaccgg ctggcggctg tgcgaacgca ttctggcggg cgacccacta
     1321 gtccagtgtg gtggaattgc cggatccgcc accggtgaaa aacccgggac cagggtcttc
     1381 aagaagtcga gccctaactg caagctcacc gtgtacttgg gcaagcgtga ctttgtggat
     1441 cacttggaca aagtggatcc tgtcgatggt gtggtgcttg tggatcctga ctacttgaag
     1501 gaccggaaag tgtttgtgac cctcacctgt gccttccgct atggccgaga agacctggat
     1561 gtactgggcc tgtctttccg caaagatctg ttcatcgcca cctaccaggc cttccccccc
     1621 atgcccaacc cacctcggcc ccccacccgc ctacaggacc gactgctgaa gaagttgggc
     1681 cagcacgccc accccttttt tttcacaata ccccagaatt tgccttgctc cgtcacactg
     1741 cagccaggac cggaggacac agggaaggcc tgtggagtag actttgagat tcgagccttc
     1801 tgtgccaaat ctatagaaga aaaaagccac aaaaggaact ccgtgcggct tatcatcaga
     1861 aaggtacagt ttgctcctga gacacccggc ccccagccat cagctgaaac cacacgccac
     1921 ttcctcatgt ctgaccggag gtccctgcac ctagaggctt ccctggacaa agagctgtac
     1981 taccatgggg aacccctcaa tgtcaacgtc cacgtcacca acaattctgc caaaaccgtc
     2041 aagaagatca gagtgtctgt gagacagtat gccgacattt gcctcttcag caccgcgcag
     2101 tacaagtgtc ctgtggctca gcttgaacaa gatgaccagg tgtctcccag ttccacattc
     2161 tgcaaggtgt acaccataac cccgctgctc agtgacaacc gagagaagcg tggccttgcc
     2221 cttgatgggc aactcaagca cgaagacacc aacctggctt ccagcaccat tgtgaaggag
     2281 ggagccaaca aggaggtgct gggaatccta gtatcctaca gggtcaaggt gaagctggtg
     2341 gtgtctcgag gcggggatgt ctccgtggag ctacctttcg tcctaatgca ccccaagccc
     2401 cacgaccaca tcacccttcc ccgaccccag tcagcccccc gggaaataga catccctgtg
     2461 gataccaacc tcattgaatt cgataccaac tatgccacag acgacgacat cgtgtttgag
     2521 gactttgcga ggcttcggct gaaggggatg aaggatgacg actgtgatga ccagttctgc
     2581 tacccatacg atgtgccaga ttacgcctat ccctatgacg tccctgatta cgctggtgga
     2641 agtggatcag gcagcggtgg atctggagaa agcttgttta agggaccacg tgattacaac
     2701 ccgatatcga gcaccatttg tcatttgacg aatgaatctg atgggcacac aacatcgttg
     2761 tatggtattg gatttggtcc cttcatcatt acaaacaagc acttgtttag aagaaataat
     2821 ggaacactgt tggtccaatc actacatggt gtattcaagg tcaagaacac cacgactttg
     2881 caacaacacc tcattgatgg gagggacatg ataattattc gcatgcctaa ggatttccca
     2941 ccatttcctc aaaagctgaa atttagagag ccacaaaggg aagagcgcat atgtcttgtg
     3001 acaaccaact tccaaactaa gagcatgtct agcatggtgt cagacactag ttgcacattc
     3061 ccttcatctg atggcatatt ctggaagcat tggattcaaa ccaaggatgg gcagtgtggc
     3121 agtccattag tatcaactag agatgggttc attgttggta tacactcagc atcgaatttc
     3181 accaacacaa acaattattt cacaagcgtg ccgaaaaact tcatggaatt gttgacaaat
     3241 caggaggcgc agcagtgggt tagtggttgg cgattaaatg ctgactcagt attgtggggt
     3301 ggccataaag ttttcatggt gtaagaattc ctcgagctag agctcgctga tcagcctcga
     3361 ctgtgccttc tagttgccag ccatctgttg tttgcccctc ccccgtgcct tccttgaccc
     3421 tggaaggtgc cactcccact gtcctttcct aataaaatga ggaaattgca tcgcattgtc
     3481 tgagtaggtg tcattctatt ctggggggtg gggtggggca ggacagcaag ggggaggatt
     3541 gggaagacaa tagcaggcat gctggggagg taaccacgtg cggaccgagc ggccgcagga
     3601 acccctagtg atggagttgg ccactccctc tctgcgcgct cgctcgctca ctgaggccgg
     3661 gcgaccaaag gtcgcccgac gcccgggctt tgcccgggcg gcctcagtga gcgagcgagc
     3721 gcgcagctgc ctgcaggggc gcctgatgcg gtattttctc cttacgcatc tgtgcggtat
     3781 ttcacaccgc atannnnnnn nnnnnnnnnn nnnnnnnnnn nnnnnnnnnn nnnnnnnnnn
     3841 nnnnnnnnnn nnnnnnnnnn nnnnnnnnnn nnnnnnnnnn nnnnnnnntn nnnnnnnnnn
     3901 nnnnnnnnnn nnnnnnnnnn nnnnnnnnnn nnnnncnnnn nnnnnnnnnn nnnnnnnnnn
     3961 nnnnnnnnnn nnnnnnnnnn nnnnnnnnnn nnnnnnnnnn nnnnnnnnnn nnnnnnnnnn
     4021 nnnnnnnnnn nnnnnnnnnn nnnnnnnnnn nnnnnnnnnn nnnnnnnnnn nnnnnnncct
     4081 ttgacgttgg agtccacgtt ctttaatagt ggactcttgt tccaaactgg aacaacactc
     4141 aactctatct cgggctattc ttttgattta taagggattt tgccgatttc ggtctattgg
     4201 ttaaaaaatg agctgattta acaaaaattt aacgcgaatt ttaacaaaat attaacgttt
     4261 acaattttat ggtgcactct cagtacaatc tgctctgatg ccgcatagtt aagccagccc
     4321 cgacacccgc caacacccgc tgacgcgccc tgacgggctt gtctgctccc ggcatccgct
     4381 tacagacaag ctgtgaccgt ctccgggagc tgcatgtgtc agaggttttc accgtcatca
     4441 ccgaaacgcg cgagacgaaa gggcctcgtg atacgcctat ttttataggt taatgtcatg
     4501 ataataatgg tttcttagac gtcaggtggc acttttcggg gaaatgtgcg cggaacccct
     4561 atttgtttat ttttctaaat acattcaaat atgtatccgc tcatgagaca ataaccctga
     4621 taaatgcttc aataatattg aaaaaggaag agtatgagta ttcaacattt ccgtgtcgcc
     4681 cttattccct tttttgcggc attttgcctt cctgtttttg ctcacccaga aacgctggtg
     4741 aaagtaaaag atgctgaaga tcagttgggt gcacgagtgg gttacatcga actggatctc
     4801 aacagcggta agatccttga gagttttcgc cccgaagaac gttttccaat gatgagcact
     4861 tttaaagttc tgctatgtgg cgcggtatta tcccgtattg acgccgggca agagcaactc
     4921 ggtcgccgca tacactattc tcagaatgac ttggttgagt actcaccagt cacagaaaag
     4981 catcttacgg atggcatgac agtaagagaa ttatgcagtg ctgccataac catgagtgat
     5041 aacactgcgg ccaacttact tctgacaacg atcggaggac cgaaggagct aaccgctttt
     5101 ttgcacaaca tgggggatca tgtaactcgc cttgatcgtt gggaaccgga gctgaatgaa
     5161 gccataccaa acgacgagcg tgacaccacg atgcctgtag caatggcaac aacgttgcgc
     5221 aaactattaa ctggcgaact acttactcta gcttcccggc aacaattaat agactggatg
     5281 gaggcggata aagttgcagg accacttctg cgctcggccc ttccggctgg ctggtttatt
     5341 gctgataaat ctggagccgg tgagcgtgga agccgcggta tcattgcagc actggggcca
     5401 gatggtaagc cctcccgtat cgtagttatc tacacgacgg ggagtcaggc aactatggat
     5461 gaacgaaata gacagatcgc tgagataggt gcctcactga ttaagcattg gtaactgtca
     5521 gaccaagttt actcatatat actttagatt gatttaaaac ttcattttta atttaaaagg
     5581 atctaggtga agatcctttt tgataatctc atgaccaaaa tcccttaacg tgagttttcg
     5641 ttccactgag cgtcagaccc cgtagaaaag atcaaaggat cttcttgaga tccttttttt
     5701 ctgcgcgtaa tctgctgctt gcaaacaaaa aaaccaccgc taccagcggt ggtttgtttg
     5761 ccggatcaag agctaccaac tctttttccg aaggtaactg gcttcagcag agcgcagata
     5821 ccaaatactg ttcttctagt gtagccgtag ttaggccacc acttcaagaa ctctgtagca
     5881 ccgcctacat acctcgctct gctaatcctg ttaccagtgg ctgctgccag tggcgataag
     5941 tcgtgtctta ccgggttgga ctcaagacga tagttaccgg ataaggcgca gcggtcgggc
     6001 tgaacggggg gttcgtgcac acagcccagc ttggagcgaa cgacctacac cgaactgaga
     6061 tacctacagc gtgagctatg agaaagcgcc acgcttcccg aagggagaaa ggcggacagg
     6121 tatccggtaa gcggcagggt cggaacagga gagcgcacga gggagcttcc agggggaaac
     6181 gcctggtatc tttatagtcc tgtcgggttt cgccacctct gacttgagcg tcgatttttg
     6241 tgatgctcgt caggggggcg gagcctatgg aaaaacgcca gcaacgcggc ctttttacgg
     6301 ttcctggcct tttgctggcc ttttgctca
//
