LOCUS       P7_AAVCMV_NanoLu 6328 bp ds-DNA circular 23-MAR-2019
SOURCE
  ORGANISM
COMMENT     NewMCS:XbaI,BamHI,NheI,AgeI,BstBI,AfeI(blunt),HpaI(blunt),AscI(8cut
            ter),SbfI,EcoRIOtherpossibleuniquecutters(currentlynosites)BsiWI,Bm
            tI(samesequenceasNheI)Tochangepromoter cutwith PacIand XbaI
COMMENT
COMMENT     ApEinfo:methylated:1
FEATURES             Location/Qualifiers
     misc_feature    3592..3732
                     /label=ITR
                     /ApEinfo_fwdcolor="cyan"
                     /ApEinfo_revcolor="green"
                     /ApEinfo_graphicformat="arrow_data {{0 1 2 0 0 -1} {} 0}
                     width 5 offset 0"
     misc_feature    753..769
                     /label=T7 promoter primer
                     /ApEinfo_fwdcolor="#00ff00"
                     /ApEinfo_revcolor="green"
                     /ApEinfo_graphicformat="arrow_data {{0 1 2 0 0 -1} {} 0}
                     width 5 offset 0"
     misc_feature    785..786
                     /label=NotI
                     /ApEinfo_fwdcolor="#ff8040"
                     /ApEinfo_revcolor="#ff8040"
                     /ApEinfo_graphicformat="arrow_data {{0 1 2 0 0 -1} {} 0}
                     width 5 offset 0"
     misc_feature    3332..3563
                     /label=PolyA
                     /ApEinfo_fwdcolor="#ff2549"
                     /ApEinfo_revcolor="green"
                     /ApEinfo_graphicformat="arrow_data {{0 1 2 0 0 -1} {} 0}
                     width 5 offset 0"
     misc_feature    794..1303
                     /label=Nanoluc
                     /ApEinfo_fwdcolor="#ff0080"
                     /ApEinfo_revcolor="green"
                     /ApEinfo_graphicformat="arrow_data {{0 1 2 0 0 -1} {} 0}
                     width 5 offset 0"
     misc_feature    151..708
                     /label=CMV promoter
                     /ApEinfo_fwdcolor="cyan"
                     /ApEinfo_revcolor="green"
                     /ApEinfo_graphicformat="arrow_data {{0 1 2 0 0 -1} {} 0}
                     width 5 offset 0"
     misc_feature    1304..1348
                     /label=15 aa linker
                     /ApEinfo_fwdcolor="#ff80ff"
                     /ApEinfo_revcolor="green"
                     /ApEinfo_graphicformat="arrow_data {{0 1 2 0 0 -1} {} 0}
                     width 5 offset 0"
     misc_feature    3296..3313
                     /label=S219V-tev in BL21 DNA
                     /ApEinfo_fwdcolor="#a486ff"
                     /ApEinfo_revcolor="green"
                     /ApEinfo_graphicformat="arrow_data {{0 1 2 0 0 -1} {} 0}
                     width 5 offset 0"
     misc_feature    791..793
                     /label=Kozak consensus
                     /ApEinfo_fwdcolor="#ffd92b"
                     /ApEinfo_revcolor="green"
                     /ApEinfo_graphicformat="arrow_data {{0 1 2 0 0 -1} {} 0}
                     width 5 offset 0"
     misc_feature    791..793
                     /label=start codon
                     /ApEinfo_fwdcolor="cyan"
                     /ApEinfo_revcolor="green"
                     /ApEinfo_graphicformat="arrow_data {{0 1 2 0 0 -1} {} 0}
                     width 5 offset 0"
     misc_feature    join(2843..3294,3296..3313)
                     /label=TEV for yeast
                     /ApEinfo_fwdcolor="#ff51d8"
                     /ApEinfo_revcolor="green"
                     /ApEinfo_graphicformat="arrow_data {{0 1 2 0 0 -1} {} 0}
                     width 5 offset 0"
     misc_feature    1..130
                     /label=ITR(1)
                     /ApEinfo_label="ITR"
                     /ApEinfo_fwdcolor="cyan"
                     /ApEinfo_revcolor="green"
                     /ApEinfo_graphicformat="arrow_data {{0 1 2 0 0 -1} {} 0}
                     width 5 offset 0"
     misc_feature    2660..2842
                     /label=S219V-tev in BL21 DNA(1)
                     /ApEinfo_label="S219V-tev in BL21 DNA"
                     /ApEinfo_fwdcolor="#a486ff"
                     /ApEinfo_revcolor="green"
                     /ApEinfo_graphicformat="arrow_data {{0 1 2 0 0 -1} {} 0}
                     width 5 offset 0"
     misc_feature    1349..2575
                     /label=rat beta
     arrestin        2
                     /ApEinfo_fwdcolor="cyan"
                     /ApEinfo_revcolor="green"
                     /ApEinfo_graphicformat="arrow_data {{0 1 2 0 0 -1} {} 0}
                     width 5 offset 0"
     misc_feature    3320..3325
                     /label=EcoRI
                     /ApEinfo_fwdcolor="#46ff6e"
                     /ApEinfo_revcolor="green"
                     /ApEinfo_graphicformat="arrow_data {{0 1 2 0 0 -1} {} 0}
                     width 5 offset 0"
     misc_feature    2843..3294
                     /label=S219V-tev in BL21 DNA(2)
                     /ApEinfo_label="S219V-tev in BL21 DNA"
                     /ApEinfo_fwdcolor="#a486ff"
                     /ApEinfo_revcolor="green"
                     /ApEinfo_graphicformat="arrow_data {{0 1 2 0 0 -1} {} 0}
                     width 5 offset 0"
     misc_feature    join(2660..2803,2810..2842)
                     /label=TEV for yeast(1)
                     /ApEinfo_label="TEV for yeast"
                     /ApEinfo_fwdcolor="#ff51d8"
                     /ApEinfo_revcolor="green"
                     /ApEinfo_graphicformat="arrow_data {{0 1 2 0 0 -1} {} 0}
                     width 5 offset 0"
     misc_feature    2630..2659
                     /label=GGSGSGGSGSGSGGS linker
                     /ApEinfo_fwdcolor="#fff679"
                     /ApEinfo_revcolor="green"
                     /ApEinfo_graphicformat="arrow_data {{0 1 2 0 0 -1} {} 0}
                     width 5 offset 0"
     misc_feature    2576..2602
                     /label=HA tag
                     /ApEinfo_fwdcolor="#3a23ff"
                     /ApEinfo_revcolor="green"
                     /ApEinfo_graphicformat="arrow_data {{0 1 2 0 0 -1} {} 0}
                     width 5 offset 0"
     misc_feature    1681..1681
                     /label=T>C silent H
                     /ApEinfo_fwdcolor="#ff0000"
                     /ApEinfo_revcolor="green"
                     /ApEinfo_graphicformat="arrow_data {{0 1 2 0 0 -1} {} 0}
                     width 5 offset 0"
     misc_feature    2029..2029
                     /label=G>A silent K
                     /ApEinfo_fwdcolor="#ff0000"
                     /ApEinfo_revcolor="green"
                     /ApEinfo_graphicformat="arrow_data {{0 1 2 0 0 -1} {} 0}
                     width 5 offset 0"
ORIGIN
        1 cctgcaggca gctgcgcgct cgctcgctca ctgaggccgc ccgggcgtcg ggcgaccttt
       61 ggtcgcccgg cctcagtgag cgagcgagcg cgcagagagg gagtggccaa ctccatcact
      121 aggggttcct gcggccgcac gcgtTGTACA tagtaatcaa ttacggggtc attagttcat
      181 agcccatata tggagttccg cgttacataa cttacggtaa atggcccgcc tggctgaccg
      241 cccaacgacc cccgcccatt gacgtcaata atgacgtatg ttcccatagt aacgccaata
      301 gggactttcc attgacgtca atgggtggac tatttacggt aaactgccca cttggcagta
      361 catcaagtgt atcatatgcc aagtacgccc cctattgacg tcaatgacgg taaatggccc
      421 gcctggcatt atgcccagta catgacctta tgggactttc ctacttggca gtacatctac
      481 gtattagtca tcgctattac catggtgatg cggttttggc agtacatcaa tgggcgtgga
      541 tagcggtttg actcacgggg atttccaagt ctccacccca ttgacgtcaa tgggagtttg
      601 ttttggcacc aaaatcaacg ggactttcca aaatgtcgta acaactccgc cccattgacg
      661 caaatgggcg gtaggcgtgt acggtgggag gtctatataa gcagagctct ctggctaact
      721 agagaaccca ctgcttactg gcttatcgaa attaatacga ctcactatag ggagacccaa
      781 gcttgccacc atgGTCTTCA CACTCGAAGA TTTCGTTGGG GACTGGCGAC AGACAGCCGG
      841 CTACAACCTG GACCAAGTCC TTGAACAGGG AGGTGTGTCC AGTTTGTTTC AGAATCTCGG
      901 GGTGTCCGTA ACTCCGATCC AAAGGATTGT CCTGAGCGGT GAAAATGGGC TGAAGATCGA
      961 CATCCATGTC ATCATCCCGT ATGAAGGTCT GAGCGGCGAC CAAATGGGCC AGATCGAAAA
     1021 AATTTTTAAG GTGGTGTACC CTGTGGATGA TCATCACTTT AAGGTGATCC TGCACTATGG
     1081 CACACTGGTA ATCGACGGGG TTACGCCGAA CATGATCGAC TATTTCGGAC GGCCGTATGA
     1141 AGGCATCGCC GTGTTCGACG GCAAAAAGAT CACTGTAACA GGGACCCTGT GGAACGGCAA
     1201 CAAAATTATC GACGAGCGCC TGATCAACCC CGACGGCTCC CTGCTGTTCC GAGTAACCAT
     1261 CAACGGAGTG ACCGGCTGGC GGCTGTGCGA ACGCATTCTG GCGggcgacc cactagtcca
     1321 gtgtggtgga attgccggat ccgccaccGG TGAAAAACCC GGGACCAGGG TCTTCAAGAA
     1381 GTCGAGCCCT AACTGCAAGC TCACCGTGTA CTTGGGCAAG CGTGACTTTG TGGATCACTT
     1441 GGACAAAGTG GATCCTGTCG ATGGTGTGGT GCTTGTGGAT CCTGACTACT TGAAGGACCG
     1501 GAAAGTGTTT GTGACCCTCA CCTGTGCCTT CCGCTATGGC CGAGAAGACC TGGATGTACT
     1561 GGGCCTGTCT TTCCGCAAAG ATCTGTTCAT CGCCACCTAC CAGGCCTTCC CCCCCATGCC
     1621 CAACCCACCT CGGCCCCCCA CCCGCCTACA GGACCGACTG CTGAAGAAGT TGGGCCAGCA
     1681 CGCCCACCCC TTTTTTTTCA CAATACCCCA GAATTTGCCT TGCTCCGTCA CACTGCAGCC
     1741 AGGACCGGAG GACACAGGGA AGGCCTGTGG AGTAGACTTT GAGATTCGAG CCTTCTGTGC
     1801 CAAATCTATA GAAGAAAAAA GCCACAAAAG GAACTCCGTG CGGCTTATCA TCAGAAAGGT
     1861 ACAGTTTGCT CCTGAGACAC CCGGCCCCCA GCCATCAGCT GAAACCACAC GCCACTTCCT
     1921 CATGTCTGAC CGGAGGTCCC TGCACCTAGA GGCTTCCCTG GACAAAGAGC TGTACTACCA
     1981 TGGGGAACCC CTCAATGTCA ACGTCCACGT CACCAACAAT TCTGCCAAAA CCGTCAAGAA
     2041 GATCAGAGTG TCTGTGAGAC AGTATGCCGA CATTTGCCTC TTCAGCACCG CGCAGTACAA
     2101 GTGTCCTGTG GCTCAGCTTG AACAAGATGA CCAGGTGTCT CCCAGTTCCA CATTCTGCAA
     2161 GGTGTACACC ATAACCCCGC TGCTCAGTGA CAACCGAGAG AAGCGTGGCC TTGCCCTTGA
     2221 TGGGCAACTC AAGCACGAAG ACACCAACCT GGCTTCCAGC ACCATTGTGA AGGAGGGAGC
     2281 CAACAAGGAG GTGCTGGGAA TCCTAGTATC CTACAGGGTC AAGGTGAAGC TGGTGGTGTC
     2341 TCGAGGCGGG GATGTCTCCG TGGAGCTACC TTTCGTCCTA ATGCACCCCA AGCCCCACGA
     2401 CCACATCACC CTTCCCCGAC CCCAGTCAGC CCCCCGGGAA ATAGACATCC CTGTGGATAC
     2461 CAACCTCATT GAATTCGATA CCAACTATGC CACAGACGAC GACATCGTGT TTGAGGACTT
     2521 TGCGAGGCTT CGGCTGAAGG GGATGAAGGA TGACGACTGT GATGACCAGT TCTGCTACCC
     2581 ATACGATGTG CCAGATTACG CCtatcccta tgacgtccct gattacgctG GTGGAAGTGG
     2641 ATCAGGCAGC GGTGGATCTG GAGAAAGCtt gtttaaggga ccacgtgatt acaacccgat
     2701 atcgagcacc atttgtcatt tgacgaatga atctgatggg cacacaacat cgttgtatgg
     2761 tattggattt ggtcccttca tcattacaaa caagcacttg tttAGAAGAa ataatggaac
     2821 actgttggtc caatcactac atggtgtatt caaggtcaag aacaccacga ctttgcaaca
     2881 acacctcatt gatgggaggg acatgataat tattcgcatg cctaaggatt tcccaccatt
     2941 tcctcaaaag ctgaaattta gagagccaca aagggaagag cgcatatgtc ttgtgacaac
     3001 caacttccaa actaagagca tgtctagcat ggtgtcagac actagttgca cattcccttc
     3061 atctgatggc atattctgga agcattggat tcaaaccaag gatgggcagt gtggcagtcc
     3121 attagtatca actagagatg ggttcattgt tggtatacac tcagcatcga atttcaccaa
     3181 cacaaacaat tatttcacaa gcgtgccgaa aaacttcatg gaattgttga caaatcagga
     3241 ggcgcagcag tgggttagtg gttggcgatt aaatgctgac tcagtattgt ggggtggcca
     3301 taaagttttc atggtgTAAG AATTCctcga gCTAGAGCTC GCTGATCAGC CTCGACTGTG
     3361 CCTTCTAGTT GCCAGCCATC TGTTGTTTGC CCCTCCCCCG TGCCTTCCTT GACCCTGGAA
     3421 GGTGCCACTC CCACTGTCCT TTCCTAATAA AATGAGGAAA TTGCATCGCA TTGTCTGAGT
     3481 AGGTGTCATT CTATTCTGGG GGGTGGGGTG GGGCAGGACA GCAAGGGGGA GGATTGGGAA
     3541 GACAATAGCA GGCATGCTGG GGAggtaacc acgtgcggac cgagcggccg caggaacccc
     3601 tagtgatgga gttggccact ccctctctgc gcgctcgctc gctcactgag gccgggcgac
     3661 caaaggtcgc ccgacgcccg ggctttgccc gggcggcctc agtgagcgag cgagcgcgca
     3721 gctgcctgca ggggcgcctg atgcggtatt ttctccttac gcatctgtgc ggtattcaca
     3781 ccgcatannn nnnnnnnnnn nnnnnnnnnn nnnnnnnnnn nnnnnnnnnn nnnnnnnnnn
     3841 nnnnnnnnnn nnnnnnnnnn nnnnnnnnnn nnnnnnnnnn nnnnnnnnnn nnnnnnnnnn
     3901 nnnnnnnnnn nnnnnnnnnn nnnnnnnnnc nnnnnnnnnn nnnnnnnnnn nnnnnnnnnn
     3961 nnnnnnnnnn nnnnnnnnnn nnnnnnnnnn nnnnnnnnnn nnnnnnnnnn nnnnnnnnnn
     4021 nnnnnnnnnn nnnnnnnnnn nnnnnnnnnn nnnnnnnnnn nnnnnnnnnn ncctttgacg
     4081 ttggagtcca cgttctttaa tagtggactc ttgttccaaa ctggaacaac actcaaccct
     4141 atctcgggct attcttttga tttataaggg attttgccga tttcggccta ttggttaaaa
     4201 aatgagctga tttaacaaaa atttaacgcg aattttaaca aaatattaac gtttacaatt
     4261 ttatggtgca ctctcagtac aatctgctct gatgccgcat agttaagcca gccccgacac
     4321 ccgccaacac ccgctgacgc gccctgacgg gcttgtctgc tcccggcatc cgcttacaga
     4381 caagctgtga ccgtctccgg gagctgcatg tgtcagaggt tttcaccgtc atcaccgaaa
     4441 cgcgcgagac gaaagggcct cgtgatacgc ctatttttat aggttaatgt catgataata
     4501 atggtttctt agacgtcagg tggcactttt cggggaaatg tgcgcggaac ccctatttgt
     4561 ttatttttct aaatacattc aaatatgtat ccgctcatga gacaataacc ctgataaatg
     4621 cttcaataat attgaaaaag gaagagtatg agtattcaac atttccgtgt cgcccttatt
     4681 cccttttttg cggcattttg ccttcctgtt tttgctcacc cagaaacgct ggtgaaagta
     4741 aaagatgctg aagatcagtt gggtgcacga gtgggttaca tcgaactgga tctcaacagc
     4801 ggtaagatcc ttgagagttt tcgccccgaa gaacgttttc caatgatgag cacttttaaa
     4861 gttctgctat gtggcgcggt attatcccgt attgacgccg ggcaagagca actcggtcgc
     4921 cgcatacact attctcagaa tgacttggtt gagtactcac cagtcacaga aaagcatctt
     4981 acggatggca tgacagtaag agaattatgc agtgctgcca taaccatgag tgataacact
     5041 gcggccaact tacttctgac aacgatcgga ggaccgaagg agctaaccgc ttttttgcac
     5101 aacatggggg atcatgtaac tcgccttgat cgttgggaac cggagctgaa tgaagccata
     5161 ccaaacgacg agcgtgacac cacgatgcct gtagcaatgg caacaacgtt gcgcaaacta
     5221 ttaactggcg aactacttac tctagcttcc cggcaacaat taatagactg gatggaggcg
     5281 gataaagttg caggaccact tctgcgctcg gcccttccgg ctggctggtt tattgctgat
     5341 aaatctggag ccggtgagcg tggaagccgc ggtatcattg cagcactggg gccagatggt
     5401 aagccctccc gtatcgtagt tatctacacg acggggagtc aggcaactat ggatgaacga
     5461 aatagacaga tcgctgagat aggtgcctca ctgattaagc attggtaact gtcagaccaa
     5521 gtttactcat atatacttta gattgattta aaacttcatt tttaatttaa aaggatctag
     5581 gtgaagatcc tttttgataa tctcatgacc aaaatccctt aacgtgagtt ttcgttccac
     5641 tgagcgtcag accccgtaga aaagatcaaa ggatcttctt gagatccttt ttttctgcgc
     5701 gtaatctgct gcttgcaaac aaaaaaacca ccgctaccag cggtggtttg tttgccggat
     5761 caagagctac caactctttt tccgaaggta actggcttca gcagagcgca gataccaaat
     5821 actgtccttc tagtgtagcc gtagttaggc caccacttca agaactctgt agcaccgcct
     5881 acatacctcg ctctgctaat cctgttacca gtggctgctg ccagtggcga taagtcgtgt
     5941 cttaccgggt tggactcaag acgatagtta ccggataagg cgcagcggtc gggctgaacg
     6001 gggggttcgt gcacacagcc cagcttggag cgaacgacct acaccgaact gagataccta
     6061 cagcgtgagc tatgagaaag cgccacgctt cccgaaggga gaaaggcgga caggtatccg
     6121 gtaagcggca gggtcggaac aggagagcgc acgagggagc ttccaggggg aaacgcctgg
     6181 tatctttata gtcctgtcgg gtttcgccac ctctgacttg agcgtcgatt tttgtgatgc
     6241 tcgtcagggg ggcggagcct atggaaaaac gccagcaacg cggccttttt acggttcctg
     6301 gccttttgct ggccttttgc tcacatgt
//
